>Addgene plasmid #195812 | pENTR223-LF1 | addgene full sequence | sequence record 385014 | Addgene NGS Result
CTTTCCTGCGTTATCCCCTGATTCTGTGGATAACCGTATTACCGCCTTTGAGTGAGCTGATACCGCTCGC
CGCAGCCGAACGACCGAGCGCAGCGAGTCAGTGAGCGAGGAAGCGGAAGAGCGCCCAATACGCAAACCGC
CTCTCCCCGCGCGTTGGCCGATTCATTAATGCAGCTGGCACGACAGGTTTCCCGACTGGAAAGCGGGCAG
TGAGCGCAACGCAATTAATACGCGTACCGCTAGCCAGGAAGAGTTTGTAGAAACGCAAAAAGGCCATCCG
TCAGGATGGCCTTCTGCTTAGTTTGATGCCTGGCAGTTTATGGCGGGCGTCCTGCCCGCCACCCTCCGGG
CCGTTGCTTCACAACGTTCAAATCCGCTCCCGGCGGATTTGTCCTACTCAGGAGAGCGTTCACCGACAAA
CAACAGATAAAACGAAAGGCCCAGTCTTCCGACTGAGCCTTTCGTTTTATTTGATGCCTGGCAGTTCCCT
ACTCTCGCGTTAACGCTAGCATGGATGTTTTCCCAGTCACGACGTTGTAAAACGACGGCCAGTCTTAAGC
TCGGGCCCCAAATAATGATTTTATTTTGACTGATAGTGACCTGTTCGTTGCAACAAATTGATGAGCAATG
CTTTTTTATAATGCCAACTTTGTACAAAAAAGTTGGCATGGCCCTGCAAACTGACACACAGGCCTGGCGG
GTGGAGATAGGGACCAGAGGACTAATGTTCTCTAACTGTGTCCCACTCCACCTGCCGGAGGGACAGTACC
ACAAGCTCCGGCTGCCCGTCTCGGCCTACGAGGCCCTGGCCGTGGCCAGGTACGGGCTGGTGGGCTCCCT
CTGGGAGGTGCCCGCCGTGAACTCTGCCCTTCAGTGTCTGGCGGCTGCTGCGCCCTGTAAAGATGTAAAG
ATCTACCCCAGCTGCATCTTCCAGGTGCACGCTCCCATGTTTGTAACTATAAAGACAAGCCTGCGTTGCC
TAAATCCTCATGACCTGTGTCTGTGTCTCATTTGTGTAGGTGCGGCTATCCTAGATATACCCCTCCTATG
CGCCCCCCGTGACGGAGCTGGGGCACGGGCCGCCGAGGGGCAGGCTGCGGCCGCCCAGGGGGGCAAATTG
CGTGTCTGGGGCCGCCTGAGCCCATCCTCGCCCACATCGCTCTCCCTGGCTTTTCCCTATGCGGGCCCGC
CCCCCGTGGCGTGGTACCGACATTCTATCAACCTAACAAGGAGTGAAGGTGTGGGGATCGGCAAAGATTG
CGCCCAGGATCACGCCTGCCCCGTCCCACCCCAAGGTCATGCTTCCTCTGCGGCTGACCAGGCTGGGGTG
CCGGAGAGAGGTAGAAAGCGGGCCCATGAAGGCCCGGGGGCTGGCGAGGCGGCGTCCGCGGGCCGAGGGG
ATGTGGCCCTGAGTCAGTCCCGGGCTCTGCTCTGGCGCGGCCTCGGCTGGGACACGGGACGTGGTCGGCT
GGCACCAGGCCTGGCCATGTCACGAGACGCAGCCTCCGGGTCCGTGCACCTGGACATACAGGTGGACAGG
GCCGAGGAGGGCTGGGTCTGCGACGTTCTGCTGGAGCCCGGGCCGCCCACCGCCCGGGAGGGCTGTTTTC
TAAGCATGGACCCCGGTCTCGTGACCCTGAAAGATGCCTGGACGCTATTCCCCCTCCACCCGGAGCACGA
CGCCGTCGTTCCACCCAAGGAGGAAATACATGTGATGGCACAGGGCCATCTCCAGGGCGGCACGCCCTCT
CTCTGGGGGTTTACATTCCAGGAGGCGGCGTGCGACCAATGGGTGCTGCGCCCGCGCGTGTGGACCGCCC
ACTCGCCCATAAAAATGACAGTCTACAACTGCGGGCACAAACCGCTGCACATCGGCCCCAGCACCAGACT
TGGACTTGCGCTCTTCTGGCCGGCCGAGCGAAGTGACAACCTAGACGCCGGGCGGATATTCTACCAGCTA
ACGAGCGGAGAGTTGTATTGGGGCCGCACCGTCGCCCGCCCCCCGACTCTCACCTTGCCCGTCGACGAGC
TCCGGCCATGGCCGAAGCTTACCACGGAGGAGCCCATGCAGCACCCAACTTTCTTGTACAAAGTTGGCAT
TATAAGAAAGCATTGCTTATCAATTTGTTGCAACGAACAGGTCACTATCAGTCAAAATAAAATCATTATT
TGCCATCCAGCTGATATCCCCTATAGTGAGTCGTATTACATGGTCATAGCTGTTTCCTGGCAGCTCTGGC
CCGTGTCTCAAAATCTCTGATGTTACATTGCACAAGATAAAAATATATCATCATGCCTCCTCTAGACCAG
CCAGGACAGAAATGCCTCGACTTCGCTGCTACCCAAGGTTGCCGGGTGACGCACACCGTGGAAACGGATG
AAGGCACGAACCCAGTGGACATAAGCCTGTTCGGTTCGTAAGCTGTAATGCAAGTAGCGTATGCGCTCAC
GCAACTGGTCCAGAACCTTGACCGAACGCAGCGGTGGTAACGGCGCAGTGGCGGTTTTCATGGCTTGTTA
TGACTGTTTTTTTGGGGTACAGTCTATGCCTCGGGCATCCAAGCAGCAAGCGCGTTACGCCGTGGGTCGA
TGTTTGATGTTATGGAGCAGCAACGATGTTACGCAGCAGGGCAGTCGCCCTAAAACAAAGTTAAACATTA
TGAGGGAAGCGGTGATCGCCGAAGTATCGACTCAACTATCAGAGGTAGTTGGCGTCATCGAGCGCCATCT
CGAACCGACGTTGCTGGCCGTACATTTGTACGGCTCCGCAGTGGATGGCGGCCTGAAGCCACACAGTGAT
ATTGATTTGCTGGTTACGGTGACCGTAAGGCTTGATGAAACAACGCGGCGAGCTTTGATCAACGACCTTT
TGGAAACTTCGGCTTCCCCTGGAGAGAGCGAGATTCTCCGCGCTGTAGAAGTCACCATTGTTGTGCACGA
CGACATCATTCCGTGGCGTTATCCAGCTAAGCGCGAACTGCAATTTGGAGAATGGCAGCGCAATGACATT
CTTGCAGGTATCTTCGAGCCAGCCACGATCGACATTGATCTGGCTATCTTGCTGACAAAAGCAAGAGAAC
ATAGCGTTGCCTTGGTAGGTCCAGCGGCGGAGGAACTCTTTGATCCGGTTCCTGAACAGGATCTATTTGA
GGCGCTAAATGAAACCTTAACGCTATGGAACTCGCCGCCCGACTGGGCTGGCGATGAGCGAAATGTAGTG
CTTACGTTGTCCCGCATTTGGTACAGCGCAGTAACCGGCAAAATCGCGCCGAAGGATGTCGCTGCCGACT
GGGCAATGGAGCGCCTGCCGGCCCAGTATCAGCCCGTCATACTTGAAGCTAGACAGGCTTATCTTGGACA
AGAAGAAGATCGCTTGGCCTCGCGCGCAGATCAGTTGGAAGAATTTGTCCACTACGTGAAAGGCGAGATC
ACCAAGGTAGTCGGCAAATAACCCTCGAGCCACCCATGACCAAAATCCCTTAACGTGAGTTACGCGTCGT
TCCACTGAGCGTCAGACCCCGTAGAAAAGATCAAAGGATCTTCTTGAGATCCTTTTTTTCTGCGCGTAAT
CTGCTGCTTGCAAACAAAAAAACCACCGCTACCAGCGGTGGTTTGTTTGCCGGATCAAGAGCTACCAACT
CTTTTTCCGAAGGTAACTGGCTTCAGCAGAGCGCAGATACCAAATACTGTTCTTCTAGTGTAGCCGTAGT
TAGGCCACCACTTCAAGAACTCTGTAGCACCGCCTACATACCTCGCTCTGCTAATCCTGTTACCAGTGGC
TGCTGCCAGTGGCGATAAGTCGTGTCTTACCGGGTTGGACTCAAGACGATAGTTACCGGATAAGGCGCAG
CGGTCGGGCTGAACGGGGGGTTCGTGCACACAGCCCAGCTTGGAGCGAACGACCTACACCGAACTGAGAT
ACCTACAGCGTGAGCTATGAGAAAGCGCCACGCTTCCCGAAGGGAGAAAGGCGGACAGGTATCCGGTAAG
CGGCAGGGTCGGAACAGGAGAGCGCACGAGGGAGCTTCCAGGGGGAAACGCCTGGTATCTTTATAGTCCT
GTCGGGTTTCGCCACCTCTGACTTGAGCGTCGATTTTTGTGATGCTCGTCAGGGGGGCGGAGCCTATGGA
AAAACGCCAGCAACGCGGCCTTTTTACGGTTCCTGGCCTTTTGCTGGCCTTTTGCTCACATGTT
Features (pLannotate 1.2.2; 12 found; start..end, strand, type, name):
    121..213     +  CDS            lacI (fragment): lac repressor; lacI; The lac repressor binds to the lac operator to inhibit transcription in E. coli. This inhibition can be relieved by adding lactose or isopropyl-β-D-thiogalactopyranoside (IPTG).
    268..295     -  terminator     rrnB T2 terminator: transcription terminator T2 from the E. coli rrnB gene
    427..470     +  terminator     rrnB T1 terminator: Escherichia coli rrnB; transcription terminator T1 from the E. coli rrnB gene
    517..553     -  CDS            lacZα (fragment): LacZα fragment of β-galactosidase; lacZ fragment
    570..665     +  protein_bind   attL3: mutant version of attL; recombination site for the Gateway® LR reaction LR Clonase™
    668..2074    +  CDS            LF1: LF1_EBVB9 - Protein inferred from homology: Swiss-Prot protein existence level 3. From Epstein-Barr virus (strain B95-8) (HHV-4) (Human herpesvirus 4).
   2073..2172    -  protein_bind   attL2: mutant version of attL; recombination site for the Gateway® LR reaction LR Clonase™
   2190..2208    -  promoter       T7 promoter: promoter for bacteriophage T7 RNA polymerase
   2398..2421    +  promoter       Pc promoter (fragment): intI1 (promoter lies within the coding sequence); class 1 integron promoter
   2597..2653    +  CDS            GmR (fragment): gentamycin acetyltransferase; aacC1; confers resistance to gentamycin
   2660..3451    +  CDS            SmR: aminoglycoside adenylyltransferase (Murphy, 1985); aadA; confers resistance to spectinomycin and streptomycin
   3544..4132    +  rep_origin     ori: high-copy-number ColE1/pMB1/pBR322/pUC origin of replication
