[The description below was written by a language model from this plasmid's Addgene catalogue record and pLannotate feature annotations shown in this document.]
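Description:
pENTR223-LF1 is a Gateway entry clone carrying the LF1 open reading frame of Epstein-Barr virus in the pENTR223.1 backbone. It is a small bacterial plasmid (about 4.2 kb in the sequenced record) that is maintained in E. coli through a high-copy ColE1/pUC-type origin. Selection is with spectinomycin, conferred by the aadA aminoglycoside adenylyltransferase gene (SmR). This marker sits downstream of fragments of a class 1 integron Pc promoter and a gentamicin acetyltransferase gene, which appear to be remnants of the integron-derived resistance cassette.

The LF1 coding sequence, annotated by homology to the B95-8 strain protein, spans roughly 1.4 kb and is flanked by two attL recombination sites. The automated annotation labels the upstream site attL3 and the downstream one attL2, both mutant attL variants recognised by LR Clonase. These sites allow the ORF to be moved directionally, in an LR reaction, into compatible destination vectors that supply their own promoters, tags or fusion partners. The entry clone has no eukaryotic promoter for LF1, and no tags are annotated on the insert. rrnB T1 and T2 terminators lie upstream of the cassette and insulate it from read-through transcription. A T7 promoter lies just beyond the attL2 site and points back toward the insert. Short lacI and lacZα fragments are backbone vestiges.

The clone belongs to a collection of EBV ORFs associated with work mapping interactions among viral proteins and between viral and human proteins. It serves mainly as a source for shuttling LF1 into expression or interaction-assay vectors.
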