Addgene plasmid #195812: pENTR223-LF1
Purpose: Gateway Entry Clone of Epstein-Barr virus LF1
Depositing lab: Eric Johannsen. Depositing organization: Brigham and Women's Hospital. Publication: Epstein-Barr virus and virus human protein interaction maps. Calderwood MA, Venkatesan K, Xing L, Chase MR, Vazquez A, Holthaus AM, Ewence AE, Li N, Hirozane-Kishikawa T, Hill DE, Vidal M, Kieff E, Johannsen E. Proc Natl Acad Sci U S A. 2007 May 1;104(18):7606-11. doi: 10.1073/pnas.0702332104. Epub 2007 Apr 19. PubMed 17446270.
Backbone
  Vector backbone: pENTR223.1
  Backbone manufacturer: Invitrogen
  Backbone size w/o insert (bp): 2875
  Vector type: Gateway Entry Vector
Growth in bacteria
  Bacterial resistance: Spectinomycin, 50 μg/mL
  Growth temperature: 37°C
  Growth strain: DH5alpha
  Copy number: High Copy
Gene/Insert
  Gene/Insert name: LF1
  Species: Epstein-Barr virus
  Entrez Gene: LF1 (a.k.a. HHV4_LF1)
  Cloning method: Gateway Cloning
Terms and licenses: Academic/Nonprofit Terms; Industry Terms: Not Available to Industry
How to cite: pENTR223-LF1 was a gift from Eric Johannsen (Addgene plasmid # 195812 ; http://n2t.net/addgene:195812 ; RRID:Addgene_195812)
